>Addgene plasmid #165875 | p3XP3-WhiteA2 | addgene full sequence | sequence record 328792 | Addgene NGS Result
TCCCAAAACAAACTGGTTATTGTGGTAGGTCATTTGTTTGGCAGAAAGAAAACTCGAGAAATTTCTCTGG
CCGTTATTCGTTATTCTCTCTTTTCTTTTTGGGTCGCTCCCTCTCTGCACTAATGCTCTCTCACTCTGTC
ACACAGTAAACGGCATACTGCTCTCGTTGGTTCGAGAGAGCGCGCCTCGAATGTTCGCGAAAAGAGCGCC
GGAGTATAAATAGAGGCGCTTCGTCTACGGAGCGACAATTCAATTCAAACAAGCAAAGTGAACACGTCGC
TAAGCGAAAGCTAAGCAAATAAACAAGCGCAGCTGAACAAGCTAAACAATCTGCAGTAAAGTGCAAGTTA
AAGTGAATCAATTAAAAGTAACCAGCAACCAAGTAAATCAACTGCAACTACTGAAATCTGCCAAGAAGTA
ATTATTGAATACAAGAAGAGAACTCTCAAAGGAGGAAAACAAAATGGGACAGGAGGACCAGGAGCTGCTG
ATCCGCGGAGGCTCCAAGCACCCAAGCGCCGAGCACCTGAACAACGGCGATAGCGGAGCCGCCAGCCAGT
CGTGCATCAATCAGGGATTTGGCCAGGCCAAGAATTACGGAACCCTGCTGCCCCCCAGCCCCCCAGAGGA
TAGCGGAAGCGGATCCGGACAGCTGGCCGAGAATCTGACGTACGCCTGGCATAACATGGATATCTTCGGC
GCCGTGAACCAGCCAGGCAGTGGCTGGCGTCAGCTGGTGAACCGCACCCGCGGACTGTTCTGCAATGAGC
GCCATATCCCAGCCCCACGCAAGCACCTGCTGAAGAATGTGTGCGGAGTGGCCTACCCCGGCGAGCTGCT
GGCCGTGATGGGAAGTAGTGGCGCCGGAAAGACCACGCTGCTGAACGCCCTGGCCTTCCGCAGCCCCCAG
GGCATTCAGGTGTCCCCAAGCGGCATGCGCCTGCTGAACGGCCAGCCCGTGGATGCCAAGGAGATGCAGG
CCCGCTGCGCCTACGTGCAGCAGGACGATCTGTTCATCGGCAGCCTGACAGCCCGCGAGCATCTGATCTT
TCAGGCCATGGTCCGCATGCCCCGCCACCTGACATACCGTCAGCGCGTGGCCCGCGTGGACCAGGTCATC
CAGGAGCTGAGCCTGAGCAAGTGCCAGCACACCATTATTGGCGTGCCAGGCCGCGTGAAGGGCCTGAGTG
GCGGAGAGCGCAAGCGCCTGGCCTTTGCCAGCGAGGCCCTGACCGATCCCCCCCTGCTGATTTGCGACGA
GCCGACCAGCGGCCTGGATAGCTTCACCGCCCACTCCGTGGTGCAGGTGCTGAAGAAGCTGAGCCAGAAG
GGAAAGACGGTCATTCTGACGATCCACCAGCCCAGCTCGGAGCTGTTCGAGCTGTTTGATAAGATTCTGC
TGATGGCCGAGGGACGCGTGGCCTTCCTGGGAACCCCAAGCGAGGCCGTGGATTTCTTCAGCTATGTGGG
CGCCCAGTGCCCCACGAATTACAACCCCGCCGACTTCTATGTGCAAGTGCTGGCCGTGGTGCCAGGACGC
GAGATTGAGAGCCGCGATCGCATTGCCAAGATCTGCGATAACTTCGCCATCTCCAAGGTGGCCCGCGACA
TGGAGCAGCTGCTGGCCACGAAGAACCTGGAGAAGCCCCTGGAGCAGCCCGAGAACGGCTATACGTATAA
GGCTACCTGGTTTATGCAGTTTCGCGCCGTGCTGTGGCGCAGCTGGCTGAGTGTGCTGAAGGAGCCCCTG
CTGGTCAAGGTCCGCCTGATCCAGACCACGATGGTGGCCATTCTGATCGGCCTGATCTTCCTGGGACAGC
AGCTGACGCAGGTCGGAGTGATGAACATCAATGGAGCCATTTTTCTGTTTCTGACGAACATGACGTTCCA
GAACGTGTTCGCCACCATCAACGTGTTCACCAGCGAGCTGCCCGTGTTCATGCGCGAGGCCCGCAGCCGC
CTGTACCGCTGCGATACCTACTTCCTGGGAAAGACCATTGCCGAGCTGCCGCTGTTCCTGACCGTGCCCC
TGGTGTTTACCGCCATTGCCTACCCCATGATTGGCCTGCGTGCCGGAGTGCTGCATTTCTTTAATTGCCT
GGCCCTGGTGACCCTGGTGGCCAACGTGTCGACCAGCTTCGGCTACCTGATCAGCTGCGCCTCCAGCAGC
ACCAGCATGGCCCTGAGCGTGGGACCCCCCGTGATTATCCCCTTCCTGCTGTTCGGCGGATTCTTTCTGA
ACTCCGGCAGCGTGCCCGTGTACCTGAAGTGGCTGAGCTACCTGAGCTGGTTTCGCTACGCCAATGAGGG
CCTGCTGATCAATCAGTGGGCCGATGTGGAGCCCGGCGAGATCTCCTGCACCAGCAGCAACACGACCTGC
CCCAGCAGCGGAAAGGTCATCCTGGAGACACTGAATTTCAGTGCCGCCGACCTGCCACTGGATTATGTGG
GCCTGGCCATCCTGATTGTGTCCTTCCGCGTGCTGGCCTATCTGGCTCTGCGCCTGCGCGCTCGTCGCAA
GGAGTGAGCTTGATCCAGACATGATAAGATACATTGATGAGTTTGGACAAACCACAACTAGAATGCAGTG
AAAAAAATGCTTTATTTGTGAAATTTGTGATGCTATTGCTTTATTTGTAACCATTATAAGCTGCAATAAA
CAAGTTAACAACAACAATTGCATTCATTTTATGTTTCAGGTTCAGGGGGAGGTGTGGGAGGTTTTTTCGC
TTGAGACGAAGCTTGACACGGTTATCCACAGAATCAGGGGATAACGCAGGAAAGAACATGTGAGCAAAAG
GCCAGCAAAAGGCCAGGAACCGTAAAAAGGCCGCGTTGCTGGCGTTTTTCCATAGGCTCCGCCCCCCTGA
CGAGCATCACAAAAATCGACGCTCAAGTCAGAGGTGGCGAAACCCGACAGGACTATAAAGATACCAGGCG
TTTCCCCCTGGAAGCTCCCTCGTGCGCTCTCCTGTTCCGACCCTGCCGCTTACCGGATACCTGTCCGCCT
TTCTCCCTTCGGGAAGCGTGGCGCTTTCTCATAGCTCACGCTGTAGGTATCTCAGTTCGGTGTAGGTCGT
TCGCTCCAAGCTGGGCTGTGTGCACGAACCCCCCGTTCAGCCCGACCGCTGCGCCTTATCCGGTAACTAT
CGTCTTGAGTCCAACCCGGTAAGACACGACTTATCGCCACTGGCAGCAGCCACTGGTAACAGGATTAGCA
GAGCGAGGTATGTAGGCGGTGCTACAGAGTTCTTGAAGTGGTGGCCTAACTACGGCTACACTAGAAGAAC
AGTATTTGGTATCTGCGCTCTGCTGAAGCCAGTTACCTTCGGAAAAAGAGTTGGTAGCTCTTGATCCGGC
AAACAAACCACCGCTGGTAGCGGTGGTTTTTTTGTTTGCAAGCAGCAGATTACGCGCAGAAAAAAAGGAT
CTCAAGAAGATCCTTTGATCTTTTCTACGGGGTCTGACGCTCAGTGGAACGAAAACTCACGTTAAGGGAT
TTTGGTCATGAGATTATCAAAAAGGATCTTCACCTAGATCCTTTTGTGATGATCGGCACGTAAGAGGTTC
CAACTTTCACCATAATGAAATAAGATCACTACCGGGCGTATTTTTTGAGTTATCGAGATTTTCAGGAGCT
AAGGAAGCTAAAATGAGCCATATTCAACGGGAAACGTCTTGCTCAAGGCCGCGATTAAATTCCAACATGG
ATGCTGATTTATATGGGTATAAATGGGCTCGCGATAATGTCGGGCAATCAGGTGCGACAATCTACCGATT
GTATGGGAAGCCCGATGCGCCAGAGTTGTTTCTGAAACATGGCAAAGGTAGCGTTGCCAATGATGTTACA
GATGAGATGGTCAGACTAAACTGGCTGACGGAATTTATGCCTCTTCCGACCATCAAGCATTTTATCCGTA
CTCCTGATGATGCATGGTTACTCACCACTGCGATCCCAGGGAAAACAGCATTCCAGGTATTAGAAGAATA
TCCTGATTCAGGTGAAAATATTGTTGATGCGCTGGCAGTGTTCCTGCGCCGGTTGCATTCGATTCCTGTT
TGTAATTGTCCTTTTAACAGCGATCGCGTATTTCGACTCGCTCAGGCGCAATCACGAATGAATAACGGTT
TGGTTGATGCGAGTGATTTTGATGACGAGCGTAATGGCTGGCCTGTTGAACAAGTCTGGAAAGAAATGCA
TAAACTTTTGCCATTCTCACCGGATTCAGTAGTCACTCATGGTGATTTCTCACTTGATAACCTTATTTTT
GACGAGGGGAAATTAATAGGTTGTATTGATGTTGGACGAGTCGGAATCGCAGACCGATACCAGGATCTTG
CCATCCTATGGAACTGCCTCGGTGAGTTTTCTCCTTCATTACAGAAACGGCTTTTTCAAAAATATGGTAT
TGATAATCCTGATATGAATAAATTGCAGTTTCATTTGATGCTCGATGAGTTTTTCTGATTTTTTTTAAGG
CAGTTATTGGTGCCCTTAAACGCCTGGTTGCTACGCCTGAATAAGTGATAATAAGCGGATGAATGGCAGA
AATTCGATGATAAGCTGTCAAACATGATGT
[125 nt withheld, positions 4581-4705]
C
[91 nt withheld, positions 4707-4797]
AGGGTGATGGTTCACGTAGTGGGCCAGCGCCCTGATAGACGGTTTTTCGCCCTTTGACGTTGGAGTCCAC
GTTCTTT
[37 nt withheld, positions 4875-4911]
ACCCTATCTCGGTCTATTCTTTTGATTTATAAGGGATTTTGCCGATTTCGGCCTATTGGTTAAAAAATGA
GCTGATTTAACAAAAATTTAACGCGAATTTTAACAAAATATTAACGCTTACAATTTTAACAAGCTTCGTC
TCAGTCAGGAGGGATCTAATTCAATTAGAGACTAATTCAATTAGAGCTAATTCAATTAGGATCCAAGCTT
ATCGATTTCGAACCCTCTCCCCTAGAA
Features (pLannotate 1.2.2; 8 found; start..end, strand, type, name):
    464..2524    +  CDS            w: WHITE_DROME - Experimental evidence at transcript level: Swiss-Prot protein existence level 2. Part of a membrane-spanning permease system necessary for the transport of pigment precursors into pigment cells responsible for eye color. White dimerize with brown for the transport of guanine. Scarlet and white complex transports a metabolic intermediate (such as 3- hydroxy kynurenine) from the cytoplasm into the pigment granules. From Drosophila melanogaster (Fruit fly).
   2532..2666    -  polyA_signal   SV40 poly(A) signal: SV40 polyadenylation signal
   2847..3435    -  rep_origin     ori: high-copy-number ColE1/pMB1/pBR322/pUC origin of replication
   3550..3652    +  promoter       cat promoter: promoter of the E. coli cat gene encoding chloramphenicol acetyltransferase
   3653..4466    +  CDS            KanR (fragment): aminoglycoside phosphotransferase; aph(3')-Ia; confers resistance to kanamycin in bacteria or G418 (Geneticin®) in eukaryotes
   4554..4571    -  promoter       tet promoter (fragment): E. coli promoter for tetracycline efflux protein gene
   4582..5037    +  rep_origin     f1 ori (sequence partly withheld): f1 bacteriophage origin of replication; arrow indicates direction of (+) strand synthesis
   5143..446     +  promoter       hsp70 promoter (across the origin): Drosophila melanogaster hsp70Bb promoter
