[The description below was written by a language model from this plasmid's Addgene catalogue record and pLannotate feature annotations shown in this document.]
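Description:
p3XP3-WhiteA2 is a small, high-copy E. coli plasmid (5,148 nt by the sequenced record) built on the pColE1_Alpha2 backbone and classed as a synthetic biology vector. The "Alpha2" designation indicates a defined position in a modular assembly scheme, so the plasmid functions as a part-carrying module rather than a finished fly transformation vector. It replicates from a ColE1/pUC-type origin and is selected with kanamycin through an aph(3')-Ia gene that the annotation places downstream of a cat promoter. An f1 phage origin and a short tet promoter fragment are also detected in the backbone.

The payload is a synthetic eye marker cassette of about 2.8 kb. It carries the coding sequence of the Drosophila melanogaster white gene, which encodes a subunit of the membrane transporter that moves pigment precursors into eye pigment cells, followed by an SV40 polyadenylation signal (annotated on the opposite strand from the CDS). Upstream of white, the automated annotation identifies an hsp70Bb promoter region spanning the sequence origin. The 3xP3 element named in the plasmid title and purpose, an artificial eye-specific enhancer usually paired with a minimal hsp70 promoter, is not itself called in the feature table and presumably lies within or next to that region.

According to the record, the cassette provides a visible eye-colour marker for basic Drosophila transgenesis, where restoration of pigmentation in a white mutant background would identify transformants. The plasmid lacks an attB site, so it cannot by itself direct phiC31-mediated integration. It belongs to a toolkit developed alongside drug-based selection and counterselection markers in flies.
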