Addgene plasmid #165875: p3XP3-WhiteA2
Purpose: Basic transgenesis 3xP3 white CDS physical eye marker cassette in Alpha2, lacks attB site
Depositing lab: Koen Venken. Depositing organization: Baylor College of Medicine. Publication: Multiplexed drug-based selection and counterselection genetic manipulations in Drosophila. Matinyan N, Karkhanis MS, Gonzalez Y, Jain A, Saltzman A, Malovannaya A, Sarrion-Perdigones A, Dierick HA, Venken KJT. Cell Rep. 2021 Sep 14;36(11):109700. doi: 10.1016/j.celrep.2021.109700. PubMed 34525356.
Backbone
  Vector backbone: pColE1_Alpha2
  Backbone size w/o insert (bp): 2327
  Vector type: Synthetic Biology
Growth in bacteria
  Bacterial resistance: Kanamycin, 50 μg/mL
  Growth temperature: 37°C
  Growth strain: DH10B
  Copy number: High Copy
Gene/Insert
  Gene/Insert name: Eye Marker Cassette
  Species: Synthetic
  Insert size (bp): 2821
  Cloning method: Restriction Enzyme; 5′ cloning site Unknown (unknown if destroyed)
Terms and licenses: Academic/Nonprofit Terms; Industry Terms: Not Available to Industry
Depositor comments: Alpha2
How to cite: p3XP3-WhiteA2 was a gift from Koen Venken (Addgene plasmid # 165875 ; http://n2t.net/addgene:165875 ; RRID:Addgene_165875)
